Addgene plasmid #174576: pICSL01002
Purpose: (Empty Backbone) Level 0 Acceptor for creating N-tag modules
Depositing lab: Mark Banfield. Depositing organization: John Innes Centre.
Backbone
  Vector backbone: pUAP1
  Vector type: Synthetic Biology
Growth in bacteria
  Bacterial resistance: Spectinomycin, 50 μg/mL
  Growth temperature: 37°C
  Growth strain: DH5alpha
  Copy number: High Copy
Gene/Insert
  Gene/Insert name: None
Terms and licenses: Academic/Nonprofit Terms; Industry Terms: Not Available to Industry
How to cite: pICSL01002 was a gift from Mark Banfield (Addgene plasmid # 174576 ; http://n2t.net/addgene:174576 ; RRID:Addgene_174576)
