[The description below was written by a language model from this plasmid's Addgene catalogue record and pLannotate feature annotations shown in this document.]
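Description:
pICSL01002 is a small (about 2.8 kb) empty synthetic-biology acceptor plasmid built on the pUAP1 backbone and intended as a Level 0 acceptor for making N-tag modules, that is, standardised parts encoding N-terminal tags for hierarchical modular (Golden Gate/MoClo-style) assembly. It carries no insert of its own. The plasmid is maintained in E. coli at high copy number through a ColE1/pUC-type origin of replication and is selected with spectinomycin, with resistance provided by the aadA aminoglycoside adenylyltransferase gene. The short annotated fragments of a gentamicin acetyltransferase gene and an integron integrase next to aadA, along with a bla-type promoter, are most likely remnants of the integron-derived resistance cassette rather than functional genes.

The cloning region is a lacZα selection cassette: a CAP binding site, lac promoter and lac operator drive a LacZα fragment that includes the pUC18/19 multiple cloning site. In acceptors of this kind, the lacZα cassette is normally replaced by the incoming part during assembly, so that correct clones can be recognised as white colonies against blue background colonies on indicator plates. The feature table does not annotate the Type IIS restriction sites or the fusion overhangs that would define the N-tag position, so these details cannot be confirmed from the record. The small lacI and bom fragments flanking the cassette appear to be leftover pUC/pBR322-derived sequence. Once a tag sequence is cloned in, the resulting Level 0 module would typically be combined with promoter, coding sequence and terminator parts to build tagged expression units.
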