Features (pLannotate 1.2.2; 13 found; start..end, strand, type, name):
    219..1007    -  CDS            aadA: S3AD_ECOLX - Experimental evidence at protein level: Swiss-Prot protein existence level 1. Mediates bacterial resistance to the antibiotics streptomycin and spectinomycin. From Escherichia coli.
   1014..1070    -  CDS            GmR (fragment): gentamycin acetyltransferase; aacC1; confers resistance to gentamycin
   1158..1238    +  CDS            int (fragment): INT2_ECOLX - Protein inferred from homology: Swiss-Prot protein existence level 3. Putative integrase believed to be involved in the insertion of antibiotic resistance genes into plasmids and transposons. From Escherichia coli.
   1229..1333    -  promoter       AmpR promoter: bla
   1465..1507    +  CDS            lacI (fragment): lac repressor; lacI; The lac repressor binds to the lac operator to inhibit transcription in E. coli. This inhibition can be relieved by adding lactose or isopropyl-β-D-thiogalactopyranoside (IPTG).
   1520..1541    +  protein_bind   CAP binding site: CAP binding activates transcription in the presence of cAMP. E. coli catabolite activator protein
   1556..1586    +  promoter       lac promoter: promoter for the E. coli lac operon
   1594..1610    +  protein_bind   lac operator: The lac repressor binds to the lac operator to inhibit transcription in E. coli. This inhibition can be relieved by adding lactose or isopropyl-β-D-thiogalactopyranoside (IPTG). lac repressor encoded by lacI
   1647..1703    -  misc_feature   MCS: pUC18/19 multiple cloning site
   1700..1857    +  CDS            lacZα (fragment): LacZα fragment of β-galactosidase; lacZ fragment
   1863..1962    -  misc_feature   bom (fragment): basis of mobility region from pBR322
   2069..2118    -  CDS            lacI (fragment): lac repressor; lacI; The lac repressor binds to the lac operator to inhibit transcription in E. coli. This inhibition can be relieved by adding lactose or isopropyl-β-D-thiogalactopyranoside (IPTG).
   2301..45      -  rep_origin     ori (across the origin): high-copy-number ColE1/pMB1/pBR322/pUC origin of replication
>Addgene plasmid #174576 | pICSL01002 | addgene full sequence | sequence record 343537 | Addgene NGS Result
TTTGTTTGCAAGCAGCAGATTACGCGCAGAAAAAAAGGATCTCAAGAAGATCCTTTGATCTTTTCTACGG
GGTCTGACGCTCAGTGGAACGAAAACTCACGTTAAGGGATTTTGGTCATGAGATTATCAAAAAGGATCTT
CACCTAGATCCTTTTAAATTAAAAATGAAGTTTTAAATCAATCTAAAGTATATATGAGTAAACTTGGTCT
GACAGTTATTTGCCGACTACCTTGGTGATCTCGCCTTTTACGTAATGGACAAATTCTTCCAACTGATCTG
CGCGCGAGGCCAAGCGATCTTCTTCTTGTCCAAGATAAGCCTGTCTAGCTTCAAGTATGACGGGCTGATA
CTGGGCCGGCAGGCGCTCCATTGCCCAGTCGGCAGCGACATCCTTCGGCGCGATTTTGCCGGTTACTGCG
CTGTACCAAATGCGGGACAACGTAAGCACTACATTTCGCTCATCGCCAGCCCAGTCGGGCGGCGAGTTCC
ATAGCGTTAAGGTTTCATTTAGCGCCTCAAATAGATCCTGTTCAGGAACCGGATCAAAGAGTTCCTCCGC
CGCTGGACCTACCAAGGCAACGCTATGTTCTCTTGCTTTTGTCAGCAAGATAGCCAGATCAATGTCGATC
GTGGCTGGCTCGAAGATACCTGCAAGAATGTCATTGCGCTGCCATTCTCCAAATTGCAGTTCGCGCTTAG
CTGGATAACGCCACGGAATGATGTCGTCGTGCACAACAATGGTGACTTCTACAGCGCGGAGAATCTCGCT
CTCTCCAGGGGAAGCCGAAGTTTCCAAAAGGTCGTTGATCAAAGCTCGCCGCGTTGTTTCATCAAGCCTT
ACGGTCACCGTAACCAGCAAATCAATATCGCTGTGTGGCTTCAGGCCGCCATCCACTGCGGAGCCGTACA
AATGTACGGCCAGCAACGTCGGTTCGAGATGGCGCTCGATGACGCCAACTACCTCTGATAGTTGAGTCGA
TACTTCGGCGATCACCGCTTCCCTCATGATGTTTAACTTTGTTTTAGGGCGACTGCCCTGCTGCGTAACA
TCGTTGCTGCTCCATAACATCAAACATCGACCCACGGCGTAACGCGCTTGCTGCTTGGATGCCCGAGGCA
TAGACTGTACCCCAAAAAAAAACAGTCATAACAAGCCATGAAAACCGCCACTGCGCCGTTACCACCGCTG
CGTTCGGTCAAGGTTCTGGACCAGTTGCGTGAGCGCATACTCTTCCTTTTTCAATATTATTGAAGCATTT
ATCAGGGTTATTGTCTCATGAGCGGATACATATTTGAATGTATTTAGAAAAATAAACAAATAGGGGTTCC
GCGCACATTTCCCCGAAAAGTGCCACCTGACGTCTAAGAAACCATTATTATCATGACATTAACCTATAAA
AATAGGCGTATCACGAGGCCCTTTCGTCCACTGAAGAGCCACTGTGGTCTCACCATTTGTCTTCGCAGCT
GGCACGACAGGTTTCCCGACTGGAAAGCGGGCAGTGAGCGCAACGCAATTAATGTGAGTTAGCTCACTCA
TTAGGCACCCCAGGCTTTACACTTTATGCTTCCGGCTCGTATGTTGTGTGGAATTGTGAGCGGATAACAA
TTTCACACAGGAAACAGCTATGACCATGATTACGCCAAGCTTGCATGCCTGCAGGTCGACTCTAGAGGAT
CCCCGGGTACCGAGCTCGAATTCACTGGCCGTCGTTTTACAACGTCGTGACTGGGAAAACCCTGGCGTTA
CCCAACTTAATCGCCTTGCAGCACATCCCCCTTTCGCCAGCTGGCGTAATAGCGAAGAGGCCCGCACCGA
TCGCCCTTCCCAACAGTTGCGCAGCCTGAATGGCGAATGGCGCCTGATGCGGTATTTTCTCCTTACGCAT
CTGTGCGGTATTTCACACCGCATATGGTGCACTCTCAGTACAATCTGCTCTGATGCCGCATAGTTAAGCC
AGCCCCGACACCCGCCAACACCCGCTGACGCGCCCTGACGGGCTTGTCTGCTCCCGGCATCCGCTTACAG
ACAAGCTGTGACGAAGACAAAATGTGAGACCACGAGTGATTAATGAATCGGCCAACGCGCGGGGAGAGGC
GGTTTGCGTATTGGGCGCTCTTCCGCTTCCTCGCTCACTGACTCGCTGCGCTCGGTCGTTCGGCTGCGGC
GAGCGGTATCAGCTCACTCAAAGGCGGTAATACGGTTATCCACAGAATCAGGGGATAACGCAGGAAAGAA
CATGTGAGCAAAAGGCCAGCAAAAGGCCAGGAACCGTAAAAAGGCCGCGTTGCTGGCGTTTTTCCATAGG
CTCCGCCCCCCTGACGAGCATCACAAAAATCGACGCTCAAGTCAGAGGTGGCGAAACCCGACAGGACTAT
AAAGATACCAGGCGTTTCCCCCTGGAAGCTCCCTCGTGCGCTCTCCTGTTCCGACCCTGCCGCTTACCGG
ATACCTGTCCGCCTTTCTCCCTTCGGGAAGCGTGGCGCTTTCTCATAGCTCACGCTGTAGGTATCTCAGT
TCGGTGTAGGTCGTTCGCTCCAAGCTGGGCTGTGTGCACGAACCCCCCGTTCAGCCCGACCGCTGCGCCT
TATCCGGTAACTATCGTCTTGAGTCCAACCCGGTAAGACACGACTTATCGCCACTGGCAGCAGCCACTGG
TAACAGGATTAGCAGAGCGAGGTATGTAGGCGGTGCTACAGAGTTCTTGAAGTGGTGGCCTAACTACGGC
TACACTAGAAGAACAGTATTTGGTATCTGCGCTCTGCTGAAGCCAGTTACCTTCGGAAAAAGAGTTGGTA
GCTCTTGATCCGGCAAACAAACCACCGCTGGTAGCGGTGGTTTT
